Addgene plasmid #107774: pMP2463
Purpose: Expression of EGFP
Depositing lab: Herman Spaink. Depositing organization: Leiden University. Publication: Use of green fluorescent protein color variants expressed on stable broad-host-range vectors to visualize rhizobia interacting with plants. Stuurman N, Pacios Bras C, Schlaman HR, Wijfjes AH, Bloemberg G, Spaink HP. Mol Plant Microbe Interact. 2000 Nov;13(11):1163-9. doi: 10.1094/MPMI.2000.13.11.1163. PubMed 11059482.
Backbone
  Vector backbone: pBBR1-mcs5
  Backbone size w/o insert (bp): 4768
  Total vector size (bp): 10368
  Vector type: Bacterial Expression
Growth in bacteria
  Bacterial resistance: Gentamicin, 10 μg/mL
  Growth temperature: 37°C
  Growth strain: DH5alpha
  Copy number: High Copy
Gene/Insert
  Gene/Insert name: pLacZ-EGFP in pBBR1-mcs5
  Species: Aequorea victoria (Jellyfish)
  Insert size (bp): 5600
  Promoter: pLacZ
  Tag / fusion protein: pLacZ-EGFP (C terminal on insert)
  Cloning method: Restriction Enzyme; 5′ cloning site Bam HI (unknown if destroyed); 3′ cloning site Xba I (unknown if destroyed)
  Sequencing primers: 5′ unknown; 3′ unknown
Terms and licenses: Academic/Nonprofit Terms; Industry Terms: Not Available to Industry
Depositor comments: EGFP from Clontech
How to cite: pMP2463 was a gift from Herman Spaink (Addgene plasmid # 107774 ; http://n2t.net/addgene:107774 ; RRID:Addgene_107774)
