[The description below was written by a language model from this plasmid's Addgene catalogue record and pLannotate feature annotations shown in this document.]
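Description:
pMP2463 is a bacterial expression plasmid built on the broad-host-range vector pBBR1-mcs5 and designed to produce EGFP from the lac promoter. It replicates through the pBBR1 oriV together with the plasmid-encoded pBBR1 Rep protein, a system derived from Bordetella bronchiseptica that functions in many Gram-negative species as well as in E. coli, where the plasmid is propagated. Selection is by gentamicin, conferred by the aacC1 acetyltransferase gene, which lies downstream of a class 1 integron Pc promoter. Short annotated fragments of CmR, TcR, lacI and an M13 origin are remnants of the backbone's construction and are too small to be functional genes.

The payload is the Clontech EGFP coding sequence, an enhanced, mammalian codon-optimised variant of Aequorea victoria GFP, cloned by restriction digestion (BamHI and XbaI sites) into the pBluescript-type polylinker, which it splits into two fragments. It sits in the forward orientation downstream of the CAP binding site, lac promoter and lac operator, so transcription reads from the lac control region into EGFP. Only a fragment of lacI is present, so expression should be largely constitutive in hosts that lack their own lac repressor. T3 and T7 promoters flank the insert, and a residual lacZα fragment follows it.

The associated publication describes fluorescent protein colour variants on stable broad-host-range vectors used to visualise rhizobia interacting with plants, which fits this design. The catalogue lists a 5,600 bp insert and a total size of 10,368 bp, whereas the sequenced record is 5,510 nt with an EGFP coding sequence of about 720 bp. The sequence-derived figures appear more consistent with the annotated layout.
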