Features (pLannotate 1.2.2; 18 found; start..end, strand, type, name):
     61..79      +  promoter       T3 promoter: promoter for bacteriophage T3 RNA polymerase
     92..165     -  misc_feature   MCS (fragment): pBluescript multiple cloning site
    177..896     +  CDS            EGFP: the original enhanced GFP (Yang et al., 1996) mammalian codon-optimized
    909..938     -  misc_feature   MCS (fragment): pBluescript multiple cloning site
    947..965     -  promoter       T7 promoter: promoter for bacteriophage T7 RNA polymerase
    973..1128    +  CDS            lacZα (fragment): LacZα fragment of β-galactosidase; lacZ fragment
   1132..1209    -  rep_origin     M13 ori (fragment): M13 bacteriophage origin of replication; arrow indicates direction of (+) strand synthesis
   1209..1240    +  CDS            CmR (fragment): chloramphenicol acetyltransferase confers resistance to chloramphenicol
   1570..1639    -  CDS            TcR (fragment): tetracycline efflux protein; tet; confers resistance to tetracycline
   1700..2362    -  CDS            pBBR1 Rep: replication protein for the broad-host-range plasmid pBBR1 from Bordetella bronchiseptica
   2363..3134    -  rep_origin     pBBR1 oriV: replication origin of the broad-host-range plasmid pBBR1 from Bordetella bronchiseptica; requires the pBBR1 Rep protein for replication
   4416..4949    -  CDS            GmR: gentamycin acetyltransferase; aacC1; confers resistance to gentamycin
   5138..5166    -  promoter       Pc promoter: intI1 (promoter lies within the coding sequence); class 1 integron promoter
   5204..5320    +  CDS            CmR (fragment): chloramphenicol acetyltransferase; cat; confers resistance to chloramphenicol
   5331..5423    +  CDS            lacI (fragment): lac repressor; lacI; The lac repressor binds to the lac operator to inhibit transcription in E. coli. This inhibition can be relieved by adding lactose or isopropyl-β-D-thiogalactopyranoside (IPTG).
   5436..5457    +  protein_bind   CAP binding site: CAP binding activates transcription in the presence of cAMP. E. coli catabolite activator protein
   5472..5502    +  promoter       lac promoter: promoter for the E. coli lac operon
   5510..16      +  protein_bind   lac operator (across the origin): The lac repressor binds to the lac operator to inhibit transcription in E. coli. This inhibition can be relieved by adding lactose or isopropyl-β-D-thiogalactopyranoside (IPTG). lac repressor encoded by lacI
>Addgene plasmid #107774 | pMP2463 | addgene full sequence | sequence record 213500 | Addgene NGS Result
TGTGAGCGGATAACAATTTCACACAGGAAACAGCTATGACCATGATTACGCCAAGCGCGCAATTAACCCT
CACTAAAGGGAACAAAAGCTGGGTACCGGGCCCCCCCTCGAGGTCGACGGTATCGATAAGCTTGATATCG
AATTCCTGCAGCCCGGGGGATCCACCGGTCGCCACCATGGTGAGCAAGGGCGAGGAGCTGTTCACCGGGG
TGGTGCCCATCCTGGTCGAGCTGGACGGCGACGTAAACGGCCACAAGTTCAGCGTGTCCGGCGAGGGCGA
GGGCGATGCCACCTACGGCAAGCTGACCCTGAAGTTCATCTGCACCACCGGCAAGCTGCCCGTGCCCTGG
CCCACCCTCGTGACCACCCTGACCTACGGCGTGCAGTGCTTCAGCCGCTACCCCGACCACATGAAGCAGC
ACGACTTCTTCAAGTCCGCCATGCCCGAAGGCTACGTCCAGGAGCGCACCATCTTCTTCAAGGACGACGG
CAACTACAAGACCCGCGCCGAGGTGAAGTTCGAGGGCGACACCCTGGTGAACCGCATCGAGCTGAAGGGC
ATCGACTTCAAGGAGGACGGCAACATCCTGGGGCACAAGCTGGAGTACAACTACAACAGCCACAACGTCT
ATATCATGGCCGACAAGCAGAAGAACGGCATCAAGGTGAACTTCAAGATCCGCCACAACATCGAGGACGG
CAGCGTGCAGCTCGCCGACCACTACCAGCAGAACACCCCCATCGGCGACGGCCCCGTGCTGCTGCCCGAC
AACCACTACCTGAGCACCCAGTCCGCCCTGAGCAAAGACCCCAACGAGAAGCGCGATCACATGGTCCTGC
TGGAGTTCGTGACCGCCGCCGGGATCACTCTCGGCATGGACGAGCTGTACAAGTAAAGCGGCCGCGACTC
TAGAGCGGCCGCCACCGCGGTGGAGCTCCAATTCGCCCTATAGTGAGTCGTATTACGCGCGCTCACTGGC
CGTCGTTTTACAACGTCGTGACTGGGAAAACCCTGGCGTTACCCAACTTAATCGCCTTGCAGCACATCCC
CCTTTCGCCAGCTGGCGTAATAGCGAAGAGGCCCGCACCGATCGCCCTTCCCAACAGTTGCGCAGCCTGA
ATGGCGAATGGAAATTGTAAGCGTTAATATTTTGTTAAAATTCGCGTTAAATTTTTGTTAAATCAGCTCA
TTTTTTAACCAATAGGCCGTACTGCGATGAGTGGCAGGGCGGGGCGTAATTTTTTTAAGGCAGTTATTGG
TGCCCTTAAACGCCTGGTTGCTACGCCTGAATAAGTGATAATAAGCGGATGAATGGCAGAAATTCGAAAG
CAAATTCGACCCGGTCGTCGGTTCAGGGCAGGGTCGTTAAATAGCCGCTTATGTCTATTGCTGGTTTACC
GGTTTATTGACTACCGGAAGCAGTGTGACCGTGTGCTTCTCAAATGCCTGAGGCCAGTTTGCTCAGGCTC
TCCCCGTGGAGGTAATAATTGACGATATGATCATTTATTCTGCCTCCCAGAGCCTGATAAAAACGGTGAA
TCCGTTAGCGAGGTGCCGCCGGCTTCCATTCAGGTCGAGGTGGCCCGGCTCCATGCACCGCGACGCAACG
CGGGGAGGCAGACAAGGTATAGGGCGGCGAGGCGGCTACAGCCGATAGTCTGGAACAGCGCACTTACGGG
TTGCTGCGCAACCCAAGTGCTACCGGCGCGGCAGCGTGACCCGTGTCGGCGGCTCCAACGGCTCGCCATC
GTCCAGAAAACACGGCTCATCGGGCATCGGCAGGCGCTGCTGCCCGCGCCGTTCCCATTCCTCCGTTTCG
GTCAAGGCTGGCAGGTCTGGTTCCATGCCCGGAATGCCGGGCTGGCTGGGCGGCTCCTCGCCGGGGCCGG
TCGGTAGTTGCTGCTCGCCCGGATACAGGGTCGGGATGCGGCGCAGGTCGCCATGCCCCAACAGCGATTC
GTCCTGGTCGTCGTGATCAACCACCACGGCGGCACTGAACACCGACAGGCGCAACTGGTCGCGGGGCTGG
CCCCACGCCACGCGGTCATTGACCACGTAGGCCGACACGGTGCCGGGGCCGTTGAGCTTCACGACGGAGA
TCCAGCGCTCGGCCACCAAGTCCTTGACTGCGTATTGGACCGTCCGCAAAGAACGTCCGATGAGCTTGGA
AAGTGTCTTCTGGCTGACCACCACGGCGTTCTGGTGGCCCATCTGCGCCACGAGGTGATGCAGCAGCATT
GCCGCCGTGGGTTTCCTCGCAATAAGCCCGGCCCACGCCTCATGCGCTTTGCGTTCCGTTTGCACCCAGT
GACCGGGCTTGTTCTTGGCTTGAATGCCGATTTCTCTGGACTGCGTGGCCATGCTTATCTCCATGCGGTA
GGGGTGCCGCACGGTTGCGGCACCATGCGCAATCAGCTGCAACTTTTCGGCAGCGCGACAACAATTATGC
GTTGCGTAAAAGTGGCAGTCAATTACAGATTTTCTTTAACCTACGCAATGAGCTATTGCGGGGGGTGCCG
CAATGAGCTGTTGCGTACCCCCCTTTTTTAAGTTGTTGATTTTTAAGTCTTTCGCATTTCGCCCTATATC
TAGTTCTTTGGTGCCCAAAGAAGGGCACCCCTGCGGGGTTCCCCCACGCCTTCGGCGCGGCTCCCCCTCC
GGCAAAAAGTGGCCCCTCCGGGGCTTGTTGATCGACTGCGCGGCCTTCGGCCTTGCCCAAGGTGGCGCTG
CCCCCTTGGAACCCCCGCACTCGCCGCCGTGAGGCTCGGGGGGCAGGCGGGCGGGCTTCGCCCTTCGACT
GCCCCCACTCGCATAGGCTTGGGTCGTTCCAGGCGCGTCAAGGCCAAGCCGCTGCGCGGTCGCTGCGCGA
GCCTTGACCCGCCTTCCACTTGGTGTCCAACCGGCAAGCGAAGCGCGCAGGCCGCAGGCCGGAGGCTTTT
CCCCAGAGAAAATTAAAAAAATTGATGGGGCAAGGCCGCAGGCCGCGCAGTTGGAGCCGGTGGGTATGTG
GTCGAAGGCTGGGTAGCCGGTGGGCAATCCCTGTGGTCAAGCTCGTGGGCAGGCGCAGCCTGTCCATCAG
CTTGTCCAGCAGGGTTGTCCACGGGCCGAGCGAAGCGAGCCAGCCGGTGGCCGCTCGCGGCCATCGTCCA
CATATCCACGGGCTGGCAAGGGAGCGCAGCGACCGCGCAGGGCGAAGCCCGGAGAGCAAGCCCGTAGGGC
GCCGCAGCCGCCGTAGGCGGTCACGACTTTGCGAAGCAAAGTCTAGTGAGTATACTCAAGCATTGAGTGG
CCCGCCGGAGGCACCGCCTTGCGCTGCCCCCGTCGAGCCGGTTGGACACCAAAAGGGAGGGGCAGGCATG
GCGGCATACGCGATCATGCGATGCAAGAAGCTGGCGAAAATGGGCAACGTGGCGGCCAGTCTCAAGCACG
CCTACCGCGAGCGCGAGACGCCCAACGCTGACGCCAGCAGGACGCCAGAGAACGAGCACTGGGCGGCCAG
CAGCACCGATGAAGCGATGGGCCGACTGCGCGAGTTGCTGCCAGAGAAGCGGCGCAAGGACGCTGTGTTG
GCGGTCGAGTACGTCATGACGGCCAGCCCGGAATGGTGGAAGTCGGCCAGCCAAGAACAGCAGGCGGCGT
TCTTCGAGAAGGCGCACAAGTGGCTGGCGGACAAGTACGGGGCGGATCGCATCGTGACGGCCAGCATCCA
CCGTGACGAAACCAGCCCGCACATGACCGCGTTCGTGGTGCCGCTGACGCAGGACGGCAGGCTGTCGGCC
AAGGAGTTCATCGGCAACAAAGCGCAGATGACCCGCGACCAGACCACGTTTGCGGCCGCTGTGGCCGATC
TAGGGCTGCAACGGGGCATCGAGGGCAGCAAGGCACGTCACACGCGCATTCAGGCGTTCTACGAGGCCCT
GGAGCGGCCACCAGTGGGCCACGTCACCATCAGCCCGCAAGCGGTCGAGCCACGCGCCTATGCACCGCAG
GGATTGGCCGAAAAGCTGGGAATCTCAAAGCGCGTTGAGACGCCGGAAGCCGTGGCCGACCGGCTGACAA
AAGCGGTTCGGCAGGGGTATGAGCCTGCCCTACAGGCCGCCGCAGGAGCGCGTGAGATGCGCAAGAAGGC
CGATCAAGCCCAAGAGACGGCCCGAGACCTTCGGGAGCGCCTGAAGCCCGTTCTGGACGCCCTGGGGCCG
TTGAATCGGGATATGCAGGCCAAGGCCGCCGCGATCATCAAGGCCGTGGGCGAAAAGCTGCTGACGGAAC
AGCGGGAAGTCCAGCGCCAGAAACAGGCCCAGCGCCAGCAGGAACGCGGGCGCGCACATTTCCCCGAAAA
GTGCCACCTGCGGCGTTGTGACAATTTACCGAACAACTCCGCGGCCGGGAAGCCGATCTCGGCTTGAACG
AATTGTTAGGTGGCGGTACTTGGGTCGATATCAAAGTGCATCACTTCTTCCCGTATGCCCAACTTTGTAT
AGAGAGCCACTGCGGGATCGTCACCGTAATCTGCTTGCACGTAGATCACATAAGCACCAAGCGCGTTGGC
CTCATGCTTGAGGAGATTGATGAGCGCGGTGGCAATGCCCTGCCTCCGGTGCTCTCCGGAGACTGCGAGA
TCATAGATATAGATCTCACTACGCGGCTGCTCAAACTTGGGCAGAACGTAAGCCGCGAGAGCGCCAACAA
CCGCTTCTTGGTCGAAGGCAGCAAGCGCGATGAATGTCTTACTACGGAGCAAGTTCCCGAGGTAATCGGA
GTCCGGCTGATGTTGGGAGTAGGTGGCTACGTCTCCGAACTCACGACCGAAAAGATCAAGAGCAGCCCGC
ATGGATTTGACTTGGTCAGGGCCGAGCCTACATGTGCGAATGATGCCCATACTTGAGCCACCTAACTTTG
TTTTAGGGCGACTGCCCTGCTGCGTAACATCGTTGCTGCTGCGTAACATCGTTGCTGCTCCATAACATCA
AACATCGACCCACGGCGTAACGCGCTTGCTGCTTGGATGCCCGAGGCATAGACTGTACAAAAAAACAGTC
ATAACAAGCCATGAAAACCGCCACTGCGCCGTTACCACCGCTGCGTTCGGTCAAGGTTCTGGACCAGTTG
CGTGAGCGCATACGCTACTTGCATTACAGTTTACGAACCGAACAGGCTTATGTCAACTGGGTTCGTGCCT
TCATCCGTTTCCACGGTGTGCGTCCATGGGCAAATATTATACGCAAGGCGACAAGGTGCTGATGCCGCTG
GCGATTCAGGTTCATCATGCCGTTTGTGATGGCTTCCATGTCGGCAGAATGCTTAATGAATTACAACAGT
TTTTATGCATGCGCCCAATACGCAAACCGCCTCTCCCCGCGCGTTGGCCGATTCATTAATGCAGCTGGCA
CGACAGGTTTCCCGACTGGAAAGCGGGCAGTGAGCGCAACGCAATTAATGTGAGTTAGCTCACTCATTAG
GCACCCCAGGCTTTACACTTTATGCTTCCGGCTCGTATGTTGTGTGGAAT
